>Addgene plasmid #114933 | AT4G39270 K12_pECIA14 | addgene full sequence | sequence record 276515 | Addgene NGS Result
GTAAAACGACGGCCAGTGAATTAATTCGTTGCAGGACAGGATGTGGTGCCCGATGTGACTAGCTCTTTGC
TGCAGGCCGTCCTATCCTCTGGTTCCGATAAGAGACCCAGAACTCCGGCCCCCCACCGCCCACCGCCACC
CCCATACATATGTGGTACGCAAGTAAGAGTGCCTGCGCATGCCCCATGTGCCCCACCAAGAGCTTTGCAT
CCCATACAAGTCCCCAAAGTGGAGAACCGAACCAATTCTTCGCGGGCAGAACAAAAGCTTCTGCACACGT
CTCCACTCGAATTTGGAGCCGGCCGGCGTGTGCAAAAGAGGTGAATCGAACGAAAGACCCGTGTGTAAAG
CCGCGTTTCCAAAATGTATAAAACCGAGAGCATCTGGCCAATGTGCATCAGTTGTGGTCAGCAGCAAAAT
CAAGTGAATCATCTCAGTGCAACTAAAGGGGGGATCCGATCTCAATATGAAGTTATGCATATTACTGGCC
GTCGTGGCCTTTGTTGGCCTCTCGCTCGGGAGTTCTCTGAATGAGAAATCGGCGCTTCTGCTGTTAAGGT
CTTCTCTTGGGTTACGAAGCAGAGATTGGCCTGTAAAAGGCAATCCTTGTCTGAACTGGAACGGCATCAA
ATGTGATCAGAATGGTAGAGTAACTAAGATCAACATTTCAGGGTTCAGAAGGACAAGGATTGGGAATCAA
AACCCGGAATTCTCAGTTGGTTCTCTCGTCAATCTCACCCGTCTAGCTTCCTTCAACGCCTCAAGGTTCT
ATCTTCCAGGTCCAATCCCGGCTTTGTTTGGATCGAGTCTGTTGACTTTAGAGGTGTTGGACCTTAGCTC
CTGTTCAATCACAGGAACCATCCCTGAAAGTTTGACTCGGTTATCACATCTCAAAGTTCTTGATCTTTCA
AAGAATGCGATCAATGGGGATATTCCTCTGTCTCTTACCTCTCTTCAGAATCTATCAATCCTTGATCTTT
CCTCAAACTCGGTGTTTGGTTCGATTCCTGCTAATATTGGGGCACTCTCAAAGCTCCAGCGTCTGAATCT
TTCGCGTAACACCTTGACTTCTTCAATACCTCCATCACTCGGAGACCTCTCTGTTTTAATTGACCTTGAT
CTCAGCTTCAACGGAATGTCAGGTTCGGTTCCATCAGATTTGAAAGGGCTAAGGAACTTGCAGACATTGG
TAATTGCGGGAAATCGCCTTTCAGGATCCCTACCTCCTGATCTGTTTAGTTTGCTGAGTAAACTTCAGAT
CATTGACTTCAGAGGCAGTGGTTTCATAGGCGCTTTACCGTCCAGGTTATGGTCGTTACCGGAGCTCAAG
TTTCTAGATATTTCTGGAAATCACTTCTCTGACATGCTGCCTAATACCACTGTCAGTTTTGATTCTACTG
TCTCCATGCTTAACATATCCGGGAACATGTTTTACGGCAATCTCACACTTTTACTGACAAGGTTCCAAGT
TGTTGACCTGTCAGAAAACTATTTTGAAGGTAAAATTCCTGACTTTGTGCCAACCAGAGCTTCATTGAGC
AACAATTGTCTTCAGGGCCCAGAGAAGCAGCGGAAGTTGTCGGATTGCACTTTGTTTTATTCAAAAAAGG
GCTTAACTTTCAACAATTTCGGACAACATGAAGAGAAGAAGAGTTCTAAAACTTCCTGGTTAAGCCTGGA
GGTGCTGTTCCAGGGACCAAGCGGCAATCCCGGCGGCGATCTGGCCCCCCAGATGCTGCGCGAGCTGCAG
GAGACCAATGCCGCCCTGCAGGACGTGCGCGAGCTGCTGCGCCACCGCGTGAAGGAGATCACCTTCCTGA
AGAACACCGTGATGGAGTGCGACGCCTGCGGCATGCAGCCCTCTAGAGGCTCCGGCTCCATCATCCCAGT
TGAGGAGGAGAACCCGGACTTCTGGAACCGCGAGGCAGCCGAGGCCCTGGGTGCCGCCAAGAAGCTGCAG
CCTGCACAGACAGCCGCCAAGAACCTCATCATCTTCCTGGGCGATGGGATGGGGGTGTCTACGGTGACAG
CTGCCAGGATCCTAAAAGGGCAGAAGAAGGACAAACTGGGGCCTGAGATACCCCTGGCCATGGACCGCTT
CCCATATGTGGCTCTGTCCAAGACATACAATGTAGACAAACATGTGCCAGACAGTGGAGCCACAGCCACG
GCCTACCTGTGCGGGGTCAAGGGCAACTTCCAGACCATTGGCTTGAGTGCAGCCGCCCGCTTTAACCAGT
GCAACACGACACGCGGCAACGAGGTCATCTCCGTGATGAATCGGGCCAAGAAAGCAGGGAAGTCAGTGGG
AGTGGTAACCACCACACGAGTGCAGCACGCCTCGCCAGCCGGCACCTACGCCCACACGGTGAACCGCAAC
TGGTACTCGGACGCCGACGTGCCTGCCTCGGCCCGCCAGGAGGGGTGCCAGGACATCGCTACGCAGCTCA
TCTCCAACATGGACATTGACGTGATCCTAGGTGGAGGCCGAAAGTACATGTTTCGCATGGGAACCCCAGA
CCCTGAGTACCCAGATGACTACAGCCAAGGTGGGACCAGGCTGGACGGGAAGAATCTGGTGCAGGAATGG
CTGGCGAAGCGCCAGGGTGCCCGGTATGTGTGGAACCGCACTGAGCTCATGCAGGCTTCCCTGGACCCGT
CTGTGACCCATCTCATGGGTCTCTTTGAGCCTGGAGACATGAAATACGAGATCCACCGAGACTCCACACT
GGACCCCTCCCTGATGGAGATGACAGAGGCTGCCCTGCGCCTGCTGAGCAGGAACCCCCGCGGCTTCTTC
CTCTTCGTGGAGGGTGGTCGCATCGACCATGGTCATCATGAAAGCAGGGCTTACCGGGCACTGACTGAGA
CGATCATGTTCGACGACGCCATTGAGAGGGCGGGCCAGCTCACCAGCGAGGAGGACACGCTGAGCCTCGT
CACTGCCGACCACTCCCACGTCTTCTCCTTCGGAGGCTACCCCCTGCGAGGGAGCTCCATCTTCGGGCTG
GCCCCTGGCAAGGCCCGGGACAGGAAGGCCTACACGGTCCTCCTATACGGAAACGGTCCAGGCTATGTGC
TCAAGGACGGCGCCCGGCCGGATGTTACCGAGAGCGAGAGCGGGAGCCCCGAGTATCGGCAGCAGTCAGC
AGTGCCCCTGGACGAAGAGACCCACGCAGGCGAGGACGTGGCGGTGTTCGCGCGCGGCCCGCAGGCGCAC
CTGGTTCACGGCGTGCAGGAGCAGACCTTCATAGCGCACGTCATGGCCTTCGCCGCCTGCCTGGAGCCCT
ACACCGCCTGCGACCTGGCGCCCCCCGCCGGCACCACCGACGCCGCGCACCCGGGTTCTAGAGGAAGCAC
CTCCGGCGATAACGATTACAAGGATGATGATGATAAGGCCAGCGGCACCGGTCATCATCACCATCACCAT
TGAGTTTAAACCCGCTGATCAGCCTCGACTGTGCCTTCTAAGGCCTGAGCTCGCTGATCAGCCTCGATCG
AGGATCCAGACATGATAAGATACATTGATGAGTTTGGACAAACCACAACTAGAATGCAGTGAAAAAAATG
CTTTATTTGTGAAATTTGTGATGCTATTGCTTTATTTGTAACCATTATAAGCTGCAATAAACAAGTTAAC
AACAACAATTGCATTCATTTTATGTTTCAGGTTCAGGGGGAGGTGTGGGAGGTTTTTTAAAGCAAGTAAA
ACCTCTACAAATGTGGTATGGCTGATTATGATCAGTCGACCTGCAGGCATGCAAGCTTGGCGTAATCATG
GTCATAGCTGTTTCCTGTGTGAAATTGTTATCCGCTCACAATTCCACACAACATACGAGCCGGAAGCATA
AAGTGTAAAGCCTGGGGTGCCTAATGAGTGAGCTAACTCACATTAATTGCGTTGCGCTCACTGCCCGCTT
TCCAGTCGGGAAACCTGTCGTGCCAGCTGCATTAATGAATCGGCCAACGCGCGGGGAGAGGCGGTTTGCG
TATTGGGCGCTCTTCCGCTTCCTCGCTCACTGACTCGCTGCGCTCGGTCGTTCGGCTGCGGCGAGCGGTA
TCAGCTCACTCAAAGGCGGTAATACGGTTATCCACAGAATCAGGGGATAACGCAGGAAAGAACATGTGAG
CAAAAGGCCAGCAAAAGGCCAGGAACCGTAAAAAGGCCGCGTTGCTGGCGTTTTTCCATAGGCTCCGCCC
CCCTGACGAGCATCACAAAAATCGACGCTCAAGTCAGAGGTGGCGAAACCCGACAGGACTATAAAGATAC
CAGGCGTTTCCCCCTGGAAGCTCCCTCGTGCGCTCTCCTGTTCCGACCCTGCCGCTTACCGGATACCTGT
CCGCCTTTCTCCCTTCGGGAAGCGTGGCGCTTTCTCATAGCTCACGCTGTAGGTATCTCAGTTCGGTGTA
GGTCGTTCGCTCCAAGCTGGGCTGTGTGCACGAACCCCCCGTTCAGCCCGACCGCTGCGCCTTATCCGGT
AACTATCGTCTTGAGTCCAACCCGGTAAGACACGACTTATCGCCACTGGCAGCAGCCACTGGTAACAGGA
TTAGCAGAGCGAGGTATGTAGGCGGTGCTACAGAGTTCTTGAAGTGGTGGCCTAACTACGGCTACACTAG
AAGAACAGTATTTGGTATCTGCGCTCTGCTGAAGCCAGTTACCTTCGGAAAAAGAGTTGGTAGCTCTTGA
TCCGGCAAACAAACCACCGCTGGTAGCGGTGGTTTTTTTGTTTGCAAGCAGCAGATTACGCGCAGAAAAA
AAGGATCTCAAGAAGATCCTTTGATCTTTTCTACGGGGTCTGACGCTCAGTGGAACGAAAACTCACGTTA
AGGGATTTTGGTCATGAGATTATCAAAAAGGATCTTCACCTAGATCCTTTTAAATTAAAAATGAAGTTTT
AAATCAATCTAAAGTATATATGAGTAAACTTGGTCTGACAGTTACCAATGCTTAATCAGTGAGGCACCTA
TCTCAGCGATCTGTCTATTTCGTTCATCCATAGTTGCCTGACTCCCCGTCGTGTAGATAACTACGATACG
GGAGGGCTTACCATCTGGCCCCAGTGCTGCAATGATACCGCGAGACCCACGCTCACCGGCTCCAGATTTA
TCAGCAATAAACCAGCCAGCCGGAAGGGCCGAGCGCAGAAGTGGTCCTGCAACTTTATCCGCCTCCATCC
AGTCTATTAATTGTTGCCGGGAAGCTAGAGTAAGTAGTTCGCCAGTTAATAGTTTGCGCAACGTTGTTGC
CATTGCTACAGGCATCGTGGTGTCACGCTCGTCGTTTGGTATGGCTTCATTCAGCTCCGGTTCCCAACGA
TCAAGGCGAGTTACATGATCCCCCATGTTGTGCAAAAAAGCGGTTAGCTCCTTCGGTCCTCCGATCGTTG
TCAGAAGTAAGTTGGCCGCAGTGTTATCACTCATGGTTATGGCAGCACTGCATAATTCTCTTACTGTCAT
GCCATCCGTAAGATGCTTTTCTGTGACTGGTGAGTACTCAACCAAGTCATTCTGAGAATAGTGTATGCGG
CGACCGAGTTGCTCTTGCCCGGCGTCAATACGGGATAATACCGCGCCACATAGCAGAACTTTAAAAGTGC
TCATCATTGGAAAACGTTCTTCGGGGCGAAAACTCTCAAGGATCTTACCGCTGTTGAGATCCAGTTCGAT
GTAACCCACTCGTGCACCCAACTGATCTTCAGCATCTTTTACTTTCACCAGCGTTTCTGGGTGAGCAAAA
ACAGGAAGGCAAAATGCCGCAAAAAAGGGAATAAGGGCGACACGGAAATGTTGAATACTCATACTCTTCC
TTTTTCAATATTATTGAAGCATTTATCAGGGTTATTGTCTCATGAGCGGATACATATTTGAATGTATTTA
GAAAAATAAACAAATAGGGGTTCCGCGCACATTTCCCCGAAAAGTGCCACCTGACGTCTAAGAAACCATT
ATTATCATGACATTAACCTATAAAAATAGGCGTATCACGAGGCCCTTTCGTCTCGCGCGTTTCGGTGATG
ACGGTGAAAACCTCTGACACATGCAGCTCCCGGAGACGGTCACAGCTTGTCTGTAAGCGGATGCCGGGAG
CAGACAAGCCCGTCAGGGCGCGTCAGCGGGTGTTGGCGGGTGTCGGGGCTGGCTTAACTATGCGGCATCA
GAGCAGATTGTACTGAGAGTGCACCATATGCGGTGTGAAATACCGCACAGATGCGTAAGGAGAAAATACC
GCATCAGGCGCCATTCGCCATTCAGGCTGCGCAACTGTTGGGAAGGGCGATCGGTGCGGGCCTCTTCGCT
ATTACGCCAGCTGGCGAAAGGGGGATGTGCTGCAAGGCGATTAAGTTGGGTAACGCCAGGGTTTTCCCAG
TCACGACGTT
Features (pLannotate 1.2.2; 19 found; start..end, strand, type, name):
     23..449     +  promoter       MT promoter: Drosophila metallothionein promoter
    467..520     +  sig_peptide    BiP signal sequence: Drosophila BiP signal sequence
    521..886     +  CDS            Y2165_ARATH (fragment): Experimental evidence at protein level: Swiss-Prot protein existence level 1. From Arabidopsis thaliana (Mouse-ear cress).
   1670..1876    +  CDS            COMP (fragment): COMP_HUMAN - Experimental evidence at protein level: Swiss-Prot protein existence level 1. May play a role in the structural integrity of cartilage via its interaction with other extracellular matrix proteins such as the collagens and fibronectin. Can mediate the interaction of chondrocytes with the cartilage extracellular matrix through interaction with cell surface integrin receptors. Could play a role in the pathogenesis of osteoarthritis. Potent suppressor of apoptosis in both primary chondrocytes and transformed cells. Suppresses apoptosis by blocking the activation of caspase-3 and by in
   1879..3331    +  CDS            SEAP (fragment): secreted alkaline phosphatase from human placenta The natural enzyme has a C-terminal transmembrane sequence that is replaced by a GPI anchor.
   3368..3397    +  CDS            2xFLAG (fragment): two tandem FLAG® epitope tags
   3503..3637    -  polyA_signal   SV40 poly(A) signal: SV40 polyadenylation signal
   3660..3744    -  CDS            large T antigen (fragment): large T antigen from SV40 (simian virus 40)
   3744..3768    +  misc_feature   MCS (fragment): pUC18/19 multiple cloning site
   3805..3821    -  protein_bind   lac operator: The lac repressor binds to the lac operator to inhibit transcription in E. coli. This inhibition can be relieved by adding lactose or isopropyl-β-D-thiogalactopyranoside (IPTG). lac repressor encoded by lacI
   3829..3859    -  promoter       lac promoter: promoter for the E. coli lac operon
   3874..3895    -  protein_bind   CAP binding site: CAP binding activates transcription in the presence of cAMP. E. coli catabolite activator protein
   3908..4000    -  CDS            lacI (fragment): lac repressor; lacI; The lac repressor binds to the lac operator to inhibit transcription in E. coli. This inhibition can be relieved by adding lactose or isopropyl-β-D-thiogalactopyranoside (IPTG).
   4183..4771    -  rep_origin     ori: high-copy-number ColE1/pMB1/pBR322/pUC origin of replication
   4942..5802    -  CDS            AmpR: β-lactamase; bla; confers resistance to ampicillin, carbenicillin, and related antibiotics
   5803..5907    -  promoter       AmpR promoter: bla
   6002..6037    +  CDS            rop (fragment): Rop protein, which maintains plasmids at low copy number; rop
   6139..6238    +  misc_feature   bom (fragment): basis of mobility region from pBR322
   6244..21      -  CDS            lacZα (fragment) (across the origin): LacZα fragment of β-galactosidase; lacZ fragment
