[The description below was written by a language model from this plasmid's Addgene catalogue record and pLannotate feature annotations shown in this document.]
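Description:
AT4G39270 K12_pECIA14 is an insect-cell expression plasmid built on the pECIA14 backbone and designed for secreted protein production in Drosophila cell culture. It is maintained in E. coli as a high-copy plasmid through a ColE1/pUC-type origin and selected with ampicillin via the β-lactamase gene. The remaining bacterial elements annotated (lac promoter/operator and fragments of lacI, lacZα, rop and bom) are backbone remnants rather than functional parts of the payload.

The expression cassette is driven by the Drosophila metallothionein promoter, which is induced by adding copper sulfate. Downstream, a Drosophila BiP signal sequence directs the product into the secretory pathway. It is fused in frame to the extracellular domain of the Arabidopsis thaliana leucine-rich repeat receptor kinase encoded by AT4G39270, inserted by ligation-independent cloning. The automated annotation matches only the first part of this region, to a fragment of an Arabidopsis protein, leaving the rest of the ectodomain unlabelled. At the C-terminus the ectodomain carries the pentameric COMP coiled-coil helix (rat according to the depositor, although the feature table matched it to human COMP), human placental alkaline phosphatase, a FLAG epitope and a hexahistidine tag; the His tag is not picked up in the feature table. An SV40 polyadenylation signal follows the cassette, although it is annotated on the opposite strand.

This is the "prey" configuration of an extracellular interaction assay. Pentamerisation through COMP raises avidity so that weak ectodomain contacts can be detected, and alkaline phosphatase provides an enzymatic readout. It is meant to be paired with the matching bait vector series, pECIA2, for mapping interactions among Arabidopsis LRR receptor kinase ectodomains.
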