Addgene plasmid #114933: AT4G39270 K12_pECIA14
Purpose: Prey vector AT4G39270 K12_pECIA14 should be used with bait vector AT4G39270 K12_pECIA2.
Depositing lab: Youssef Belkhadir. Depositing organization: Gregor Mendel Institute of Molecular Plant Biology. Publication: An extracellular network of Arabidopsis leucine-rich repeat receptor kinases. Smakowska-Luzan E, Mott GA, Parys K, Stegmann M, Howton TC, Layeghifard M, Neuhold J, Lehner A, Kong J, Grunwald K, Weinberger N, Satbhai SB, Mayer D, Busch W, Madalinski M, Stolt-Bergner P, Provart NJ, Mukhtar MS, Zipfel C, Desveaux D, Guttman DS, Belkhadir Y. Nature. 2018 Jan 18;553(7688):342-346. doi: 10.1038/nature25184. Epub 2018 Jan 10. PubMed 29320478.
Backbone
  Vector backbone: pECIA14
  Backbone manufacturer: Chris Garcia (Addgene plasmid # 47051)
  Vector type: Insect Expression
Growth in bacteria
  Bacterial resistance: Ampicillin, 100 μg/mL
  Growth temperature: 37°C
  Growth strain: DH5alpha
  Copy number: High Copy
Gene/Insert
  Gene/Insert name: AT4G39270
  Species: A. thaliana (mustard weed)
  Entrez Gene: AT4G39270 (a.k.a. AT4G39270, T22F8.170, T22F8_170)
  Promoter: Metallothionein (Copper-Inducible)
  Cloning method: Ligation Independent Cloning
Terms and licenses: Academic/Nonprofit Terms; Industry Terms: Not Available to Industry
Depositor comments: Plasmid for secreted expression in Drosophila cell culture by induction via CuSO4. Insert is an extracellular domain of indicated LRR-RK, C-terminally tagged with Pentameric rat COMP helix, Alkaline Phosphatase (human, placental), Flag, and hexahistidine tags. Insert Protein Sequence: SSLNEKSALLLLRSSLGLRSRDWPVKGNPCLNWNGIKCDQNGRVTKINISGFRRTRIGNQNPEFSVGSLVNLTRLASFNASRFYLPGPIPALFGSSLLTLEVLDLSSCSITGTIPESLTRLSHLKVLDLSKNAINGDIPLSLTSLQNLSILDLSSNSVFGSIPANIGALSKLQRLNLSRNTLTSSIPPSLGDLSVLIDLDLSFNGMSGSVPSDLKGLRNLQTLVIAGNRLSGSLPPDLFSLLSKLQIIDFRGSGFIGALPSRLWSLPELKFLDISGNHFSDMLPNTTVSFDSTVSMLNISGNMFYGNLTLLLTRFQVVDLSENYFEGKIPDFVPTRASLSNNCLQGPEKQRKLSDCTLFYSKKGLTFNNFGQHEEKKSSKTSWLS
How to cite: AT4G39270 K12_pECIA14 was a gift from Youssef Belkhadir (Addgene plasmid # 114933 ; http://n2t.net/addgene:114933 ; RRID:Addgene_114933)
